>Addgene plasmid #241157 | memb-mCherry-pA | addgene full sequence | sequence record 484599 | Addgene NGS Result
ATTTGTCCTACTCAGGAGAGCGTTCACCGACAAACAACAGATAAAACGAAAGGCCCAGTCTTCCGACTGA
GCCTTTCGTTTTATTTGATGCCTGGCAGTTCCCTACTCTCGCGTTAACGCTAGCATGGATGTTTTCCCAG
TCACGACGTTGTAAAACGACGGCCAGTCTTAAGCTCGGGCCCGGTCTCTTCGCGCCACCATGCTGTGCTG
CATCAGAAGAACTAAACCGGTTGAGAAGAATGAAGAGGCCGATCAGGAGCTGCAGTCGACGGTACCGCGG
GCCCGGGACCCACCGGTCGCCACCAAGCTTATGGTGAGCAAGGGCGAGGAGGATAACATGGCCATCATCA
AGGAGTTCATGCGCTTCAAGGTGCACATGGAGGGCTCCGTGAACGGCCACGAGTTCGAGATCGAGGGCGA
GGGCGAGGGCCGCCCCTACGAGGGCACCCAGACCGCCAAGCTGAAGGTGACCAAGGGTGGCCCCCTGCCC
TTCGCCTGGGACATCCTGTCCCCTCAGTTCATGTACGGCTCCAAGGCCTACGTGAAGCACCCAGCCGACA
TCCCCGACTACTTGAAGCTGTCCTTCCCCGAGGGCTTCAAGTGGGAGCGCGTGATGAACTTCGAGGACGG
CGGCGTGGTGACCGTGACCCAGGACTCCTCCCTGCAGGACGGCGAGTTCATCTACAAGGTGAAGCTGCGC
GGCACCAACTTCCCCTCCGACGGCCCCGTAATGCAGAAGAAGACCATGGGCTGGGAGGCCTCCTCCGAGC
GGATGTACCCCGAGGACGGCGCCCTGAAGGGCGAGATCAAGCAGAGGCTGAAGCTGAAGGACGGCGGCCA
CTACGACGCTGAGGTCAAGACCACCTACAAGGCCAAGAAGCCCGTGCAGCTGCCCGGCGCCTACAACGTC
AACATCAAGTTGGACATCACCTCCCACAACGAGGACTACACCATCGTGGAACAGTACGAACGCGCCGAGG
GCCGCCACTCCACCGGCGGCATGGACGAGCTGTACAAGTAGCTCGAGCCTCTAGAACTATAGTGAGTCGT
ATTACGTAGATCCAGACATGATAAGATACATTGATGAGTTTGGACAAACCACAACTAGAATGCAGTGAAA
AAAATGCTTTATTTGTGAAATTTGTGATGCTATTGCTTTATTTGTAACCATTATAAGCTGCAATAAACAA
GTTAACAACAACAATTGCATTCATTTTATGTTTCAGGTTCAGGGGGAGGTGTGGGAGGTTTTTTAATTCC
TCAAGAGACCTCTAGACCAGCCAGGACAGAAATGCCTCGACTTCGCTGCTACCCAAGGTTGCCGGGTGAC
GCACACCGTGGAAACGGATGAAGGCACGAACCCAGTGGACATAAGCCTGTTCGGTTCGTAAGCTGTAATG
CAAGTAGCGTATGCGCTCACGCAACTGGTCCAGAACCTTGACCGAACGCAGCGGTGGTAACGGCGCAGTG
GCGGTTTTCATGGCTTGTTATGACTGTTTTTTTGGGGTACAGTCTATGCCTCGGGCATCCAAGCAGCAAG
CGCGTTACGCCGTGGGTCGATGTTTGATGTTATGGAGCAGCAACGATGTTACGCAGCAGGGCAGTCGCCC
TAAAACAAAGTTAAACATTATGAGGGAAGCGGTGATCGCCGAAGTATCGACTCAACTATCAGAGGTAGTT
GGCGTCATCGAGCGCCATCTCGAACCGACGTTGCTGGCCGTACATTTGTACGGCTCCGCAGTGGATGGCG
GCCTGAAGCCACACAGTGATATTGATTTGCTGGTTACGGTGACCGTAAGGCTTGATGAAACAACGCGGCG
AGCTTTGATCAACGACCTTTTGGAAACTTCGGCTTCCCCTGGAGAGAGCGAGATTCTCCGCGCTGTAGAA
GTCACCATTGTTGTGCACGACGACATCATTCCGTGGCGTTATCCAGCTAAGCGCGAACTGCAATTTGGAG
AATGGCAGCGCAATGACATTCTTGCAGGTATCTTCGAGCCAGCCACGATCGACATTGATCTGGCTATCTT
GCTGACAAAAGCAAGAGAACATAGCGTTGCCTTGGTAGGTCCAGCGGCGGAGGAACTCTTTGATCCGGTT
CCTGAACAGGATCTATTTGAGGCGCTAAATGAAACCTTAACGCTATGGAACTCGCCGCCCGACTGGGCTG
GCGATGAGCGAAATGTAGTGCTTACGTTGTCCCGCATTTGGTACAGCGCAGTAACCGGCAAAATCGCGCC
GAAGGATGTCGCTGCCGACTGGGCAATGGAGCGCCTGCCGGCCCAGTATCAGCCCGTCATACTTGAAGCT
AGACAGGCTTATCTTGGACAAGAAGAAGATCGCTTGGCCTCGCGCGCAGATCAGTTGGAAGAATTTGTCC
ACTACGTGAAAGGCGAGATCACCAAGGTAGTCGGCAAATAACCCTCGAGCCACCCATGACCAAAATCCCT
TAACGTGAGTTACGCGTCGTTCCACTGAGCGTCAGACCCCGTAGAAAAGATCAAAGGATCTTCTTGAGAT
CCTTTTTTTCTGCGCGTAATCTGCTGCTTGCAAACAAAAAAACCACCGCTACCAGCGGTGGTTTGTTTGC
CGGATCAAGAGCTACCAACTCTTTTTCCGAAGGTAACTGGCTTCAGCAGAGCGCAGATACCAAATACTGT
TCTTCTAGTGTAGCCGTAGTTAGGCCACCACTTCAAGAACTCTGTAGCACCGCCTACATACCTCGCTCTG
CTAATCCTGTTACCAGTGGCTGCTGCCAGTGGCGATAAGTCGTGTCTTACCGGGTTGGACTCAAGACGAT
AGTTACCGGATAAGGCGCAGCGGTCGGGCTGAACGGGGGGTTCGTGCACACAGCCCAGCTTGGAGCGAAC
GACCTACACCGAACTGAGATACCTACAGCGTGAGCTATGAGAAAGCGCCACGCTTCCCGAAGGGAGAAAG
GCGGACAGGTATCCGGTAAGCGGCAGGGTCGGAACAGGAGAGCGCACGAGGGAGCTTCCAGGGGGAAACG
CCTGGTATCTTTATAGTCCTGTCGGGTTTCGCCACCTCTGACTTGAGCGTCGATTTTTGTGATGCTCGTC
AGGGGGGCGGAGCCTATGGAAAAACGCCAGCAACGCGGCCTTTTTACGGTTCCTGGCCTTTTGCTGGCCT
TTTGCTCACATGTTCTTTCCTGCGTTATCCCCTGATTCTGTGGATAACCGTATTACCGCCTTTGAGTGAG
CTGATACCGCTCGCCGCAGCCGAACGACCGAGCGCAGCGAGTCAGTGAGCGAGGAAGCGGAAGAGCGCCC
AATACGCAAACCGCCTCTCCCCGCGCGTTGGCCGATTCATTAATGCAGCTGGCACGACAGGTTTCCCGAC
TGGAAAGCGGGCAGTGAGCGCAACGCAATTAATACGCGTACCGCTAGCCAGGAAGAGTTTGTAGAAACGC
AAAAAGGCCATCCGTCAGGATGGCCTTCTGCTTAGTTTGATGCCTGGCAGTTTATGGCGGGCGTCCTGCC
CGCCACCCTCCGGGCCGTTGCTTCACAACGTTCAAATCCGCTCCCGGCGG
Features (pLannotate 1.2.2; 12 found; start..end, strand, type, name):
     41..84      +  terminator     rrnB T1 terminator: Escherichia coli rrnB; transcription terminator T1 from the E. coli rrnB gene
    131..167     -  CDS            lacZα (fragment): LacZα fragment of β-galactosidase; lacZ fragment
    260..297     +  misc_feature   MCS (fragment): multiple cloning site
    311..1018    +  CDS            mCherry: mCherry is a basic (constitutively fluorescent) red fluorescent protein published in 2004, derived from Discosoma sp.. It is reported to be a very rapidly-maturing monomer with low acid sensitivity.
   1037..1054    -  promoter       T7 promoter (fragment): promoter for bacteriophage T7 RNA polymerase
   1059..1193    -  polyA_signal   SV40 poly(A) signal: SV40 polyadenylation signal
   1368..1391    +  promoter       Pc promoter (fragment): intI1 (promoter lies within the coding sequence); class 1 integron promoter
   1567..1623    +  CDS            GmR (fragment): gentamycin acetyltransferase; aacC1; confers resistance to gentamycin
   1630..2421    +  CDS            SmR: aminoglycoside adenylyltransferase (Murphy, 1985); aadA; confers resistance to spectinomycin and streptomycin
   2514..3102    +  rep_origin     ori: high-copy-number ColE1/pMB1/pBR322/pUC origin of replication
   3285..3377    +  CDS            lacI (fragment): lac repressor; lacI; The lac repressor binds to the lac operator to inhibit transcription in E. coli. This inhibition can be relieved by adding lactose or isopropyl-β-D-thiogalactopyranoside (IPTG).
   3432..3459    -  terminator     rrnB T2 terminator: transcription terminator T2 from the E. coli rrnB gene
