[The description below was written by a language model from this plasmid's Addgene catalogue record and pLannotate feature annotations shown in this document.]
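Description:
memb-mCherry-pA is a small (about 3.5 kb) bacterial cloning plasmid that serves as a middle entry vector in the mini-Golden subcloning platform, a modular assembly system described in the context of knock-in genome editing in zebrafish. It is built on the pU6a:sgRNA#9 backbone and is propagated in E. coli through a high-copy ColE1/pUC-type origin. Selection is with spectinomycin, provided by an intact aadA (SmR) aminoglycoside adenylyltransferase gene. This gene sits downstream of fragments of a class 1 integron Pc promoter and a gentamicin acetyltransferase gene, which appear to be remnants of the original resistance cassette. Short fragments of lacZα, lacI, a T7 promoter and a multiple cloning site are also annotated and appear to be backbone leftovers rather than functional parts. rrnB T1 and T2 terminators flank the backbone and insulate the cargo region from read-through transcription.

The payload is an mCherry coding sequence, a fast-maturing monomeric red fluorescent protein, followed by an SV40 polyadenylation signal, which corresponds to the "pA" in the name. The SV40 signal is annotated on the opposite strand to mCherry. No eukaryotic promoter is annotated upstream, which fits a promoterless module intended to be joined to other parts supplied by separate entry vectors. The name implies a membrane-targeted mCherry, but the feature table does not annotate a membrane-localisation motif, and the record does not say which signal is used. The catalogue lists a "TCGC linker" as the modification, presumably the junction sequence used for ordered assembly, although the record does not explain its role or identify the cloning sites. Once assembled into a final construct, the module would provide a red fluorescent reporter with its own transcript termination signal.
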