Addgene plasmid #241157: memb-mCherry-pA
Purpose: Middle entry vector for mini-Golden subcloning platform; mCherry
Depositing lab: Junsu Kang. Depositing organization: University of Wisconsin, Madison. Publication: Advancing knock-in approaches for robust genome editing in zebrafish. Rodriguez-Parks A, Beezley EG, Manna S, Silaban I, Almutawa SI, Cao S, Ahmed H, Guyer M, Baker S, Richards MP, Kang J. Biol Open. 2026 Feb 2:bio.062472. doi: 10.1242/bio.062472. PubMed 41630603.
Backbone
  Vector backbone: pU6a:sgRNA#9
  Vector type: Mini-Golden
Growth in bacteria
  Bacterial resistance: Spectinomycin, 50 μg/mL
  Growth temperature: 37°C
  Growth strain: DH5alpha
  Copy number: Unknown
Gene/Insert
  Gene/Insert name: mCherry
  Species: Synthetic
  Mutation: TCGC linker
  Cloning method: Restriction Enzyme; 5′ cloning site Unknown (unknown if destroyed); 3′ cloning site Unknown (unknown if destroyed)
Terms and licenses: Academic/Nonprofit Terms; Industry Terms: Not Available to Industry
How to cite: memb-mCherry-pA was a gift from Junsu Kang (Addgene plasmid # 241157 ; http://n2t.net/addgene:241157 ; RRID:Addgene_241157)
